Addgene plasmid #174390: pHFX-B60-EPSUD
Purpose: Plasmids for gene knockout were constructed based on suicide plasmid pHFX-B60
Depositing lab: Jing Han. Depositing organization: Institute of Microbiology, Chinese Academy of Sciences. Publication: Optimising PHBV biopolymer production in haloarchaea via CRISPRi-mediated redirection of carbon flux. Lin L, Chen J, Mitra R, Gao Q, Cheng F, Xu T, Zuo Z, Xiang H, Han J. Commun Biol. 2021 Aug 25;4(1):1007. doi: 10.1038/s42003-021-02541-z. PubMed 34433872.
Backbone
  Vector backbone: pHFX-B60
  Vector type: archaeal gene knockout vector for Haloferax mediterranei
Growth in bacteria
  Bacterial resistance: Ampicillin, 100 μg/mL
  Growth temperature: 37°C
  Growth strain: DH5alpha
  Copy number: High Copy
Gene/Insert
  Gene/Insert name: EPSUD
Terms and licenses: Academic/Nonprofit Terms; Industry Terms: Not Available to Industry
How to cite: pHFX-B60-EPSUD was a gift from Jing Han (Addgene plasmid # 174390 ; http://n2t.net/addgene:174390 ; RRID:Addgene_174390)
