[The description below was written by a language model from this plasmid's Addgene catalogue record and pLannotate feature annotations shown in this document.]
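Description:
pHFX-B60-EPSUD is a suicide (non-replicating in the target host) gene knockout vector for the haloarchaeon Haloferax mediterranei, built on the pHFX-B60 backbone. In E. coli it behaves as a conventional high-copy cloning plasmid: the 5,695 nt sequence carries a ColE1/pUC-type origin, the β-lactamase gene with its own promoter for ampicillin selection, and an f1 phage origin. Remnants of a phagemid-style cloning region are also annotated, including a lac promoter with operator and CAP site, a lacZα fragment, a short lacI fragment, and flanking T3 and T7 promoters. No haloarchaeal replication origin is annotated, consistent with the suicide design, in which the plasmid can persist in Haloferax only by integrating into the chromosome through homologous recombination.

The archaeal marker is a pyrF gene (orotidine-5'-phosphate decarboxylase), identified by homology to a Halorubrum protein. Markers of this kind are generally used in uracil-auxotrophic hosts for pop-in/pop-out deletion: selection for uracil prototrophy recovers integrants, and counter-selection with 5-fluoroorotic acid recovers cells that have excised the plasmid, some of which retain the deletion. The insert, EPSUD, lies between pyrF and the T7 promoter. The record does not define the name, though it may denote joined upstream and downstream homology arms of an exopolysaccharide (EPS) locus. The only annotation in this region is a short glmU-like fragment related to UDP-N-acetylglucosamine synthesis. The associated publication concerns redirecting carbon flux to improve production of the biopolymer PHBV in haloarchaea, but the exact gene or cluster targeted is not stated.
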