Features (pLannotate 1.2.2; 13 found; start..end, strand, type, name):
    515..1375    -  CDS            AmpR: β-lactamase; bla; confers resistance to ampicillin, carbenicillin, and related antibiotics
   1376..1480    -  promoter       AmpR promoter: bla
   1533..1961    -  rep_origin     f1 ori (sequence partly withheld): f1 bacteriophage origin of replication; arrow indicates direction of (+) strand synthesis
   1966..2123    -  CDS            lacZα (fragment): LacZα fragment of β-galactosidase; lacZ fragment
   2133..2151    +  promoter       T3 promoter: promoter for bacteriophage T3 RNA polymerase
   2261..3055    +  CDS            pyrF: PYRF_HALLT - Protein inferred from homology: Swiss-Prot protein existence level 3. From Halorubrum lacusprofundi (strain ATCC 49239 / DSM 5036 / JCM 8891 / ACAM 34).
   4117..4305    -  CDS            glmU (fragment): GLMU_METJA - Experimental evidence at protein level: Swiss-Prot protein existence level 1. Catalyzes the last two sequential reactions in the de novo biosynthetic pathway for UDP-N-acetyl-glucosamine (UDP-GlcNAc). Responsible for the acetylation of GlcN-1-P to GlcNAc-1-P, and for the uridyl transfer from UTP to GlcNAc-1-P, to produce UDP-GlcNAc and pyrophosphate. Also catalyzes the reverse reaction, i.e. the cleavage of UDP-GlcNAc with pyrophosphate to form UTP and GlcNAc-1-P. To a lesser extent, is also able to use dUTP or dTTP as the nucleotide substrate, but not CTP, ATP or GTP. From Methan
   5007..5025    -  promoter       T7 promoter: promoter for bacteriophage T7 RNA polymerase
   5073..5089    -  protein_bind   lac operator: The lac repressor binds to the lac operator to inhibit transcription in E. coli. This inhibition can be relieved by adding lactose or isopropyl-β-D-thiogalactopyranoside (IPTG). lac repressor encoded by lacI
   5097..5127    -  promoter       lac promoter: promoter for the E. coli lac operon
   5142..5163    -  protein_bind   CAP binding site: CAP binding activates transcription in the presence of cAMP. E. coli catabolite activator protein
   5176..5268    -  CDS            lacI (fragment): lac repressor; lacI; The lac repressor binds to the lac operator to inhibit transcription in E. coli. This inhibition can be relieved by adding lactose or isopropyl-β-D-thiogalactopyranoside (IPTG).
   5451..344     -  rep_origin     ori (across the origin): high-copy-number ColE1/pMB1/pBR322/pUC origin of replication
>Addgene plasmid #174390 | pHFX-B60-EPSUD | addgene full sequence | sequence record 343842 | Addgene NGS Result
TGGGCTGTGTGCACGAACCCCCCGTTCAGCCCGACCGCTGCGCCTTATCCGGTAACTATCGTCTTGAGTC
CAACCCGGTAAGACACGACTTATCGCCACTGGCAGCAGCCACTGGTAACAGGATTAGCAGAGCGAGGTAT
GTAGGCGGTGCTACAGAGTTCTTGAAGTGGTGGCCTAACTACGGCTACACTAGAAGAACAGTATTTGGTA
TCTGCGCTCTGCTGAAGCCAGTTACCTTCGGAAAAAGAGTTGGTAGCTCTTGATCCGGCAAACAAACCAC
CGCTGGTAGCGGTGGTTTTTTTGTTTGCAAGCAGCAGATTACGCGCAGAAAAAAAGGATCTCAAGAAGAT
CCTTTGATCTTTTCTACGGGGTCTGACGCTCAGTGGAACGAAAACTCACGTTAAGGGATTTTGGTCATGA
GATTATCAAAAAGGATCTTCACCTAGATCCTTTTAAATTAAAAATGAAGTTTTAAATCAATCTAAAGTAT
ATATGAGTAAACTTGGTCTGACAGTTACCAATGCTTAATCAGTGAGGCACCTATCTCAGCGATCTGTCTA
TTTCGTTCATCCATAGTTGCCTGACTCCCCGTCGTGTAGATAACTACGATACGGGAGGGCTTACCATCTG
GCCCCAGTGCTGCAATGATACCGCGAGACCCACGCTCACCGGCTCCAGATTTATCAGCAATAAACCAGCC
AGCCGGAAGGGCCGAGCGCAGAAGTGGTCCTGCAACTTTATCCGCCTCCATCCAGTCTATTAATTGTTGC
CGGGAAGCTAGAGTAAGTAGTTCGCCAGTTAATAGTTTGCGCAACGTTGTTGCCATTGCTACAGGCATCG
TGGTGTCACGCTCGTCGTTTGGTATGGCTTCATTCAGCTCCGGTTCCCAACGATCAAGGCGAGTTACATG
ATCCCCCATGTTGTGCAAAAAAGCGGTTAGCTCCTTCGGTCCTCCGATCGTTGTCAGAAGTAAGTTGGCC
GCAGTGTTATCACTCATGGTTATGGCAGCACTGCATAATTCTCTTACTGTCATGCCATCCGTAAGATGCT
TTTCTGTGACTGGTGAGTACTCAACCAAGTCATTCTGAGAATAGTGTATGCGGCGACCGAGTTGCTCTTG
CCCGGCGTCAATACGGGATAATACCGCGCCACATAGCAGAACTTTAAAAGTGCTCATCATTGGAAAACGT
TCTTCGGGGCGAAAACTCTCAAGGATCTTACCGCTGTTGAGATCCAGTTCGATGTAACCCACTCGTGCAC
CCAACTGATCTTCAGCATCTTTTACTTTCACCAGCGTTTCTGGGTGAGCAAAAACAGGAAGGCAAAATGC
CGCAAAAAAGGGAATAAGGGCGACACGGAAATGTTGAATACTCATACTCTTCCTTTTTCAATATTATTGA
AGCATTTATCAGGGTTATTGTCTCATGAGCGGATACATATTTGAATGTATTTAGAAAAATAAACAAATAG
GGGTTCCGCGCACATTTCCCCGAAAAGTGCCACCTAAATTGTAAGCGTTAATATTTTGTTAAAATTCGCG
TTAAATTTTTGTTAAATCAGCTCATTTTTTAACCAATAGGCCGAAATCGGCAAAATCCCTTATAAATCAA
AAGAATAGACCGAGATAGGGT
[37 nt withheld, positions 1632-1668]
AAAGAACGTGGACTCCAACGTCAAAGG
[49 nt withheld, positions 1696-1744]
T
[91 nt withheld, positions 1746-1836]
G
[124 nt withheld, positions 1838-1961]
CCCATTCGCCATTCAGGCTGCGCAACTGTTGGGAAGGGCGATCGGTGCGGGCCTCTTCGCTATTACGCCA
GCTGGCGAAAGGGGGATGTGCTGCAAGGCGATTAAGTTGGGTAACGCCAGGGTTTTCCCAGTCACGACGT
TGTAAAACGACGGCCAGTGAATTAGGCCTGTAATTAACCCTCACTAAAGGGAGAGAATTCGTTTTCTTGT
GTGCGGTTCCCTTGCGTACAGTTCCCAGCGACCTTCCCGGCTGCGACGAAGGGAAAACCCCTTACATACG
GTCGTCGCACTCGCGGGCAATGGGCTTCTTTGACGACCTTCAGGACCGCATCGAGAAGGTGGACAGTGTC
GTCTCGGTCGGACTCGACGCCGACCTCGACCGGATTCCCGAACACCTCCGCGACGAGGACCTGCCGCGGT
GGGCGTTCAACCGCCGCATCATCGACGCGACGCACGAACACGCGGCGGCCTACAAGCCGAACGCGGCCTT
CTACGAGGACGAAGACGGCTGGCGCTCGCTCCGCGAGACCATCGCCTACGCACACGGAAAGGATGTTCCC
GTCCTCCTCGACGCCAAGCGCGCCGACATCGGCAACACGACGCGACAGTACGCGAACCTGCTTGACGACG
CCGATGCCATCACCGTCAACCCCTACATGGGCCGCGATTCCATCCAGCCGTTCCTCGCCCGCGAGGACAA
GGGCGTGTTCGTCCTCTGTCGCACCTCTAACCCGGGCAGCGCGGACCTCCAGTCGCTCGAACTCGCCTCC
GGAGAACCCCTGTACGAGCGCGTCGCGGCGCTCTGCGACCTCTGGAACGAAAACGACAACGTCGGACTCG
TCGTCGGCGCGACCGGCCCCGAAGAGTTGGAAGACCTCCGCGAGCAGGTCCCCGACCTGCCGTTTCTCGT
CCCCGGCGTCGGCGCACAGGGTGGCGATGCCGAGGCGGCAGTCGAGTACGGACTGGCAGACGGCGTCGGT
CTCGTGAACTCCTCACGCGGCATCATCTTCGCCGGCGAAGACCAGGGAGAACACTTCGACAAGGCTGCGG
GACAGGCGGCGAAGCGACTCAAAGAGCGGCTGAACCAGTACCGGTAAGGTACCATCTAATGGTGTCGAAG
GGAACATATATGTTACTGCAGGTACAACACCGAGTTAGGAGATGGGATCCATGCACTCCGATAACATCCA
AACCAGCAAATCGATACAGCAGGAGACCGGCCGGACGTTTCACCTCGCGACGCGTCTGCTTCCGGAGCGT
ATCCGCCACCCGACCTACGTCATGTACGCCTTTTTCCGGGTCGCGGACGAGGTCGTCGACCAGACGGATG
GGCCGCCCCCGACCGTCCAGCACGAGCAACTGGAGGTAATCCGCGAGGCCGCGCTCGGGAACGTCGACCC
GGCCGAGACCGACCACGAGGCGGTCATGGCGGCGTTTCAGGACCTGGCCGAGCGTCACGACATCTCCGAG
GAGACGATCAACGTCTTCATCGACGCGATGGAGATGGACATCGCACAGGCCCGCTACGAGACGTTCGAGG
ACCTCCGTGAGTACATGGGCGGCTCCGCCGTCGCTGTCGGCCACATGATGACGGAGGTGATGGACCCGCC
ACAGAAGGCGGAGGCCCTGCCCCACGCGACGGCGCTGGCCGAAGCGTTCCAGCTATCGAACTTCCTGCGG
GACGTCCGCGAGGACATCCACGACTACGGCCGGGTGTACCTCCCACAGGAGACGCTCGACCGCCACGGCG
TCACCGAGGAGCAACTGGCCGACGCCGAGGTCGACGACGCCTTCCGTGCCGTGATGCAGGAGGAACTGGC
TCGGACCGACGAACTGTACCGCGAGGGCGTCGCCGGCATCCGATACCTCCCGGAAGACTGCCAGTTCGGC
GTGCTGCTGGCTGCGGTCCTGTACGCTGACCACCACCGACTCATCCGCGACCGTGGCTACGACGTGCTGA
CGGAGACGCCGGAACTCACTCGTCGTCGCCGGCTGTGGTTGCTCGCCCGTACGTGGTGGCACTGGCGGCG
CAACGGCGACCCCGAAGCGACGTTCTACACCGTGAGCGCTGTCTCCGAGCGCGGCCCCGGCGAGACGCCG
ACGGACGCCCACGGCCACGGGCAACCCGCGTGGCGTGGATGAGATATCGAGCTCAGTGGTTCTGGATTCG
CTCGCGTTTGTGGCCGACCACGATGATGATCTCGTCAACACTGGCAGCTTTGATTGCTTCGACGATGTGC
TCCAGCAATGGTTTGTCTCCAATTGGGAGCATCGCTTTGGGTCGTGCTTGGGTAAGTGGGCGAAGCCGGG
TTCCCTCACCAGCAGCGAGAATGATTGCTTTCATTGTAATATTTTTTTGCGTGTGTCCATTTCATTTTTA
CGTCACAGATTTTTTCTAGGTGAGCTAAATTTAATTATGCCACTCTCATCCTCACTTACTCTCCTGTTTA
TTCATTAATAAATAGCCGTCAATTTTATGTTTTGGTTCGAGTATGGACATAGTGAGAAAGAAAATATCAA
GTTCACAGAGTGTCGCAATCACGGCTACAATAACACTTGTAATAATTCCAGTGTGTCGTGCCTACCTGTC
ACTAGTACAATACTAAACTATCCCATTGAAAGGGTCTGTACCGAAAACCATTTTGTCTAGTCAGACGGCC
ATTAAATATGGATTGGGAGAAATTTGCTATTACACTATCGACTGTATGTCTTTCCCTTACAGTTGTATAT
GCGAGTTTCAATCCGTCATCAAAGTACAGCCTAAGTATTTACGCCGAGAACCCGCTTTTTTGGTTGGGTG
TTACTATTGCAGGTGGACTTAGTATCGTTACGATCGTTCTAGGCTCGCGTAGAAGATTATCAATTGGGGT
CCTATACCTGGTTGGAGTAATTGTTTTATTTGCACCGACCCTCCTAGGGTTCTATTTCCATGCTGGAGGT
GATGGACTCACTCAGTTAGGTTGGTTGAAAGCAATAAAAGATGGTGAGTTCTCCATCTTTGGACTTCGAT
ATATGGGTCTACAATTGATTGCATGCAAGCTTCTCCCTATAGTGAGTCGTATTAATTTGATATCTGGCGT
AATCATGGTCATAGCTGTTTCCTGTGTGAAATTGTTATCCGCTCACAATTCCACACAACATACGAGCCGG
AAGCATAAAGTGTAAAGCCTGGGGTGCCTAATGAGTGAGCTAACTCACATTAATTGCGTTGCGCTCACTG
CCCGCTTTCCAGTCGGGAAACCTGTCGTGCCAGCTGCATTAATGAATCGGCCAACGCGCGGGGAGAGGCG
GTTTGCGTATTGGGCGCTCTTCCGCTTCCTCGCTCACTGACTCGCTGCGCTCGGTCGTTCGGCTGCGGCG
AGCGGTATCAGCTCACTCAAAGGCGGTAATACGGTTATCCACAGAATCAGGGGATAACGCAGGAAAGAAC
ATGTGAGCAAAAGGCCAGCAAAAGGCCAGGAACCGTAAAAAGGCCGCGTTGCTGGCGTTTTTCCATAGGC
TCCGCCCCCCTGACGAGCATCACAAAAATCGACGCTCAAGTCAGAGGTGGCGAAACCCGACAGGACTATA
AAGATACCAGGCGTTTCCCCCTGGAAGCTCCCTCGTGCGCTCTCCTGTTCCGACCCTGCCGCTTACCGGA
TACCTGTCCGCCTTTCTCCCTTCGGGAAGCGTGGCGCTTTCTCATAGCTCACGCTGTAGGTATCTCAGTT
CGGTGTAGGTCGTTCGCTCCAAGC
